>Addgene plasmid #110867 | pLenti-BE3-P2A-GFP-PGK-Puro | addgene full sequence | sequence record 211475 | Addgene NGS Result
ACAAAAGCTGGAGCTGCAAGCTTAATGTAGTCTTATGCAATACTCTTGTAGTCTTGCAACATGGTAACGA
TGAGTTAGCAACATGCCTTACAAGGAGAGAAAAAGCACCGTGCATGCCGATTGGTGGAAGTAAGGTGGTA
CGATCGTGCCTTATTAGGAAGGCAACAGACGGGTCTGACATGGATTGGACGAACCACTGAATTGCCGCAT
TGCAGAGATATTGTATTTAAGTGCCTAGCTCGATACATAAACGGGTCTCTCTGGTTAGACCAGATCTGAG
CCTGGGAGCTCTCTGGCTAACTAGGGAACCCACTGCTTAAGCCTCAATAAAGCTTGCCTTGAGTGCTTCA
AGTAGTGTGTGCCCGTCTGTTGTGTGACTCTGGTAACTAGAGATCCCTCAGACCCTTTTAGTCAGTGTGG
AAAATCTCTAGCAGTGGCGCCCGAACAGGGACTTGAAAGCGAAAGGGAAACCAGAGGAGCTCTCTCGACG
CAGGACTCGGCTTGCTGAAGCGCGCACGGCAAGAGGCGAGGGGCGGCGACTGGTGAGTACGCCAAAAATT
TTGACTAGCGGAGGCTAGAAGGAGAGAGATGGGTGCGAGAGCGTCAGTATTAAGCGGGGGAGAATTAGAT
CGCGATGGGAAAAAATTCGGTTAAGGCCAGGGGGAAAGAAAAAATATAAATTAAAACATATAGTATGGGC
AAGCAGGGAGCTAGAACGATTCGCAGTTAATCCTGGCCTGTTAGAAACATCAGAAGGCTGTAGACAAATA
CTGGGACAGCTACAACCATCCCTTCAGACAGGATCAGAAGAACTTAGATCATTATATAATACAGTAGCAA
CCCTCTATTGTGTGCATCAAAGGATAGAGATAAAAGACACCAAGGAAGCTTTAGACAAGATAGAGGAAGA
GCAAAACAAAAGTAAGACCACCGCACAGCAAGCGGCCGCTGATCTTCAGACCTGGAGGAGGAGATATGAG
GGACAATTGGAGAAGTGAATTATATAAATATAAAGTAGTAAAAATTGAACCATTAGGAGTAGCACCCACC
AAGGCAAAGAGAAGAGTGGTGCAGAGAGAAAAAAGAGCAGTGGGAATAGGAGCTTTGTTCCTTGGGTTCT
TGGGAGCAGCAGGAAGCACTATGGGCGCAGCGTCAATGACGCTGACGGTACAGGCCAGACAATTATTGTC
TGGTATAGTGCAGCAGCAGAACAATTTGCTGAGGGCTATTGAGGCGCAACAGCATCTGTTGCAACTCACA
GTCTGGGGCATCAAGCAGCTCCAGGCAAGAATCCTGGCTGTGGAAAGATACCTAAAGGATCAACAGCTCC
TGGGGATTTGGGGTTGCTCTGGAAAACTCATTTGCACCACTGCTGTGCCTTGGAATGCTAGTTGGAGTAA
TAAATCTCTGGAACAGATTTGGAATCACACGACCTGGATGGAGTGGGACAGAGAAATTAACAATTACACA
AGCTTAATACACTCCTTAATTGAAGAATCGCAAAACCAGCAAGAAAAGAATGAACAAGAATTATTGGAAT
TAGATAAATGGGCAAGTTTGTGGAATTGGTTTAACATAACAAATTGGCTGTGGTATATAAAATTATTCAT
AATGATAGTAGGAGGCTTGGTAGGTTTAAGAATAGTTTTTGCTGTACTTTCTATAGTGAATAGAGTTAGG
CAGGGATATTCACCATTATCGTTTCAGACCCACCTCCCAACCCCGAGGGGACCCAGACCACAATTTTAAA
AGAAAAGGGGGGATTGGGGGGTACAGTGCAGGGGAAAGAATAGTAGACATAATAGCAACAGACATACAAA
CTAAAGAATTACAAAAACAAATTACAAAAATTCAAAATTTTCGGGTTTATTACAGGGACAGCAGAGATCC
ACTTTGGCGCCGGCTCGAGTGGCTCCGGTGCCCGTCAGTGGGCAGAGCGCACATCGCCCACAGTCCCCGA
GAAGTTGGGGGGAGGGGTCGGCAATTGAACCGGTGCCTAGAGAAGGTGGCGCGGGGTAAACTGGGAAAGT
GATGTCGTGTACTGGCTCCGCCTTTTTCCCGAGGGTGGGGGAGAACCGTATATAAGTGCAGTAGTCGCCG
TGAACGTTCTTTTTCGCAACGGGTTTGCCGCCAGAACACAGGTGTCGTGACGCGGGATCCGCCACCATGA
GCTCAGAGACTGGCCCAGTGGCTGTGGACCCCACATTGAGACGGCGGATCGAGCCCCATGAGTTTGAGGT
ATTCTTCGATCCGAGAGAGCTCCGCAAGGAGACCTGCCTGCTTTACGAAATTAATTGGGGGGGCCGGCAC
TCCATTTGGCGACATACATCACAGAACACTAACAAGCACGTCGAAGTCAACTTCATCGAGAAGTTCACGA
CAGAAAGATATTTCTGTCCGAACACAAGGTGCAGCATTACCTGGTTTCTCAGCTGGAGCCCATGCGGCGA
ATGTAGTAGGGCCATCACTGAATTCCTGTCAAGGTATCCCCACGTCACTCTGTTTATTTACATCGCAAGG
CTGTACCACCACGCTGACCCCCGCAATCGACAAGGCCTGCGGGATTTGATCTCTTCAGGTGTGACTATCC
AAATTATGACTGAGCAGGAGTCAGGATACTGCTGGAGAAACTTTGTGAATTATAGCCCGAGTAATGAAGC
CCACTGGCCTAGGTATCCCCATCTGTGGGTACGACTGTACGTTCTTGAACTGTACTGCATCATACTGGGC
CTGCCTCCTTGTCTCAACATTCTGAGAAGGAAGCAGCCACAGCTGACATTCTTTACCATCGCTCTTCAGT
CTTGTCATTACCAGCGACTGCCCCCACACATTCTCTGGGCCACCGGGTTGAAAAGCGGCAGCGAGACTCC
CGGGACCTCAGAGTCCGCCACACCCGAAAGTGATAAAAAGTATTCTATTGGTTTAGCCATCGGCACTAAT
TCCGTTGGATGGGCTGTCATAACCGATGAATACAAAGTACCTTCAAAGAAATTTAAGGTGTTGGGGAACA
CAGACCGTCATTCGATTAAAAAGAATCTTATCGGTGCCCTCCTATTCGATAGTGGCGAAACGGCAGAGGC
GACTCGCCTGAAACGAACCGCTCGGAGAAGGTATACACGTCGCAAGAACCGAATATGTTACTTACAAGAA
ATTTTTAGCAATGAGATGGCCAAAGTTGACGATTCTTTCTTTCACCGTTTGGAAGAGTCCTTCCTTGTCG
AAGAGGACAAGAAACATGAACGGCACCCCATCTTTGGAAACATAGTAGATGAGGTGGCATATCATGAAAA
GTACCCAACGATTTATCACCTCAGAAAAAAGCTAGTTGACTCAACTGATAAAGCGGACCTGAGGTTAATC
TACTTGGCTCTTGCCCATATGATAAAGTTCCGTGGGCACTTTCTCATTGAGGGTGATCTAAATCCGGACA
ACTCGGATGTCGACAAACTGTTCATCCAGTTAGTACAAACCTATAATCAGTTGTTTGAAGAGAACCCTAT
AAATGCAAGTGGCGTGGATGCGAAGGCTATTCTTAGCGCCCGCCTCTCTAAATCCCGACGGCTAGAAAAC
CTGATCGCACAATTACCCGGAGAGAAGAAAAATGGGTTGTTCGGTAACCTTATAGCGCTCTCACTAGGCC
TGACACCAAATTTTAAGTCGAACTTCGACTTAGCTGAAGATGCCAAATTGCAGCTTAGTAAGGACACGTA
CGATGACGATCTCGACAATCTACTGGCACAAATTGGAGATCAGTATGCGGACTTATTTTTGGCTGCCAAA
AACCTTAGCGATGCAATCCTCCTATCTGACATACTGAGAGTTAATACTGAGATTACCAAGGCGCCGTTAT
CCGCTTCAATGATCAAAAGGTACGATGAACATCACCAAGACTTGACACTTCTCAAGGCCCTAGTCCGTCA
GCAACTGCCTGAGAAATATAAGGAAATATTCTTTGATCAGTCGAAAAACGGGTACGCAGGTTATATTGAC
GGCGGAGCGAGTCAAGAGGAATTCTACAAGTTTATCAAACCCATATTAGAGAAGATGGATGGGACGGAAG
AGTTGCTTGTAAAACTCAATCGCGAAGATCTACTGCGAAAGCAGCGGACTTTCGACAACGGTAGCATTCC
ACATCAAATCCACTTAGGCGAATTGCATGCTATACTTAGAAGGCAGGAGGATTTTTATCCGTTCCTCAAA
GACAATCGTGAAAAGATTGAGAAAATCCTAACCTTTCGCATACCTTACTATGTGGGACCCCTGGCCCGAG
GGAACTCTCGGTTCGCATGGATGACAAGAAAGTCCGAAGAAACGATTACTCCATGGAATTTTGAGGAAGT
TGTCGATAAAGGTGCGTCAGCTCAATCGTTCATCGAGAGGATGACCAACTTTGACAAGAATTTACCGAAC
GAAAAAGTATTGCCTAAGCACAGTTTACTTTACGAGTATTTCACAGTGTACAATGAACTCACGAAAGTTA
AGTATGTCACTGAGGGCATGCGTAAACCCGCCTTTCTAAGCGGAGAACAGAAGAAAGCAATAGTAGATCT
GTTATTCAAGACCAACCGCAAAGTGACAGTTAAGCAATTGAAAGAGGACTACTTTAAGAAAATTGAATGC
TTCGATTCTGTCGAGATCTCCGGGGTAGAAGATCGATTTAATGCGTCACTTGGTACGTATCATGACCTCC
TAAAGATAATTAAAGATAAGGACTTCCTGGATAACGAAGAGAATGAAGATATCTTAGAAGATATAGTGTT
GACTCTTACCCTCTTTGAAGATCGGGAAATGATTGAGGAAAGACTAAAAACATACGCTCACCTGTTCGAC
GATAAGGTTATGAAACAGTTAAAGAGGCGTCGCTATACGGGCTGGGGACGATTGTCGCGGAAACTTATCA
ACGGGATAAGAGACAAGCAAAGTGGTAAAACTATTCTCGATTTTCTAAAGAGCGACGGCTTCGCCAATAG
GAACTTTATGCAGCTGATCCATGATGACTCTTTAACCTTCAAAGAGGATATACAAAAGGCACAGGTTTCC
GGACAAGGGGACTCATTGCACGAACATATTGCGAATCTTGCTGGTTCGCCAGCCATCAAAAAGGGCATAC
TCCAGACAGTCAAAGTAGTGGATGAGCTAGTTAAGGTCATGGGACGTCACAAACCGGAAAACATTGTAAT
CGAGATGGCACGCGAAAATCAAACGACTCAGAAGGGGCAAAAAAACAGTCGAGAGCGGATGAAGAGAATA
GAAGAGGGTATTAAAGAACTGGGCAGCCAGATCTTAAAGGAGCATCCTGTGGAAAATACCCAATTGCAGA
ACGAGAAACTTTACCTCTATTACCTACAAAATGGAAGGGACATGTATGTTGATCAGGAACTGGACATAAA
CCGTTTATCTGATTACGACGTCGATCACATTGTACCCCAATCCTTTTTGAAGGACGATTCAATCGACAAT
AAAGTGCTTACACGCTCGGATAAGAACCGAGGGAAAAGTGACAATGTTCCAAGCGAGGAAGTCGTAAAGA
AAATGAAGAACTATTGGCGGCAGCTCCTAAATGCGAAACTGATAACGCAAAGAAAGTTCGATAACTTAAC
TAAAGCTGAGAGGGGTGGCTTGTCTGAACTTGACAAGGCCGGATTTATTAAACGTCAGCTCGTGGAAACC
CGCCAAATCACAAAGCATGTTGCACAGATACTAGATTCCCGAATGAATACGAAATACGACGAGAACGATA
AGCTGATTCGGGAAGTCAAAGTAATCACTTTAAAGTCAAAATTGGTGTCGGACTTCAGAAAGGATTTTCA
ATTCTATAAAGTTAGGGAGATAAATAACTACCACCATGCGCACGACGCTTATCTTAATGCCGTCGTAGGG
ACCGCACTCATTAAGAAATACCCGAAGCTAGAAAGTGAGTTTGTGTATGGTGATTACAAAGTTTATGACG
TCCGTAAGATGATCGCGAAAAGCGAACAGGAGATAGGCAAGGCTACAGCCAAATACTTCTTTTATTCTAA
CATTATGAATTTCTTTAAGACGGAAATCACTCTGGCAAACGGAGAGATACGCAAACGACCTTTAATTGAA
ACCAATGGGGAGACAGGTGAAATCGTATGGGATAAGGGCCGGGACTTCGCGACGGTGAGAAAAGTTTTGT
CCATGCCCCAAGTCAACATAGTAAAGAAAACTGAGGTGCAGACCGGAGGGTTTTCAAAGGAATCGATTCT
TCCAAAAAGGAATAGTGATAAGCTCATCGCTCGTAAAAAGGACTGGGACCCGAAAAAGTACGGTGGCTTC
GATAGCCCTACAGTTGCCTATTCTGTCCTAGTAGTGGCAAAAGTTGAGAAGGGAAAATCCAAGAAACTGA
AGTCAGTCAAAGAATTATTGGGGATAACGATTATGGAGCGCTCGTCTTTTGAAAAGAACCCCATCGACTT
CCTTGAGGCGAAAGGTTACAAGGAAGTAAAAAAGGATCTCATAATTAAACTACCAAAGTATAGTCTGTTT
GAGTTAGAAAATGGCCGAAAACGGATGTTGGCTAGCGCCGGAGAGCTTCAAAAGGGGAACGAACTCGCAC
TACCGTCTAAATACGTGAATTTCCTGTATTTAGCGTCCCATTACGAGAAGTTGAAAGGTTCACCTGAAGA
TAACGAACAGAAGCAACTTTTTGTTGAGCAGCACAAACATTATCTCGACGAAATCATAGAGCAAATTTCG
GAATTCAGTAAGAGAGTCATCCTAGCTGATGCCAATCTGGACAAAGTATTAAGCGCATACAACAAGCACA
GGGATAAACCCATACGTGAGCAGGCGGAAAATATTATCCATTTGTTTACTCTTACCAACCTCGGCGCTCC
AGCCGCATTCAAGTATTTTGACACAACGATAGATCGCAAACGATACACTTCTACCAAGGAGGTGCTAGAC
GCGACACTGATTCACCAATCCATCACGGGATTATATGAAACTCGGATAGATTTGTCACAGCTTGGGGGTG
ACTCTGGTGGTTCTACTAATCTGTCAGATATTATTGAAAAGGAGACCGGTAAGCAACTGGTTATCCAGGA
ATCCATCCTCATGCTCCCAGAGGAGGTGGAAGAAGTCATTGGGAACAAGCCGGAAAGCGATATACTCGTG
CACACCGCCTACGACGAGAGCACCGACGAGAATGTCATGCTTCTGACTAGCGACGCCCCTGAATACAAGC
CTTGGGCTCTGGTCATACAGGATAGCAACGGTGAGAACAAGATTAAGATGCTCTCTGGTGGTTCTCCCAA
GAAGAAGAGGAAAGTCATGCATGGCAGCGGCGCCACCAACTTCAGCCTGCTGAAGCAGGCCGGCGACGTG
GAGGAGAACCCCGGCCCCATGGTGAGCAAGGGCGAGGAGCTGTTCACCGGGGTGGTGCCCATCCTGGTCG
AGCTGGACGGCGACGTAAACGGCCACAAGTTCAGCGTGTCTGGCGAGGGCGAGGGCGATGCCACCTACGG
CAAGCTGACCCTGAAGTTCATCTGCACCACCGGCAAGCTGCCCGTGCCCTGGCCCACCCTCGTGACCACC
CTGACCTACGGCGTGCAGTGCTTCAGCCGCTACCCCGACCACATGAAGCAGCACGACTTCTTCAAGTCCG
CCATGCCCGAAGGCTACGTCCAGGAGCGCACCATCTTCTTCAAGGACGACGGCAACTACAAGACCCGCGC
CGAGGTGAAGTTCGAGGGCGACACCCTGGTGAACCGCATCGAGCTGAAGGGCATCGACTTCAAGGAGGAC
GGCAACATCCTGGGGCACAAGCTGGAGTACAACTACAACAGCCACAACGTCTATATCATGGCCGACAAGC
AGAAGAACGGCATCAAGGCGAACTTCAAGATCCGCCACAACATCGAGGACGGCAGCGTGCAGCTCGCCGA
CCACTACCAGCAGAACACCCCCATCGGCGACGGCCCCGTGCTGCTGCCCGACAACCACTACCTGAGCACC
CAGTCCGCCCTGAGCAAAGACCCCAACGAGAAGCGCGATCACATGGTCCTGCTGGAGTTCGTGACCGCCG
CCGGGATCACTCTCGGCATGGACGAGCTGTACAAGTAAGCTAGCCTACCGGGTAGGGGAGGCGCTTTTCC
CAAGGCAGTCTGGAGCATGCGCTTTAGCAGCCCCGCTGGGCACTTGGCGCTACACAAGTGGCCTCTGGCC
TCGCACACATTCCACATCCACCGGTAGGCGCCAACCGGCTCCGTTCTTTGGTGGCCCCTTCGCGCCACCT
TCTACTCCTCCCCTAGTCAGGAAGTTCCCCCCCGCCCCGCAGCTCGCGTCGTGCAGGACGTGACAAATGG
AAGTAGCACGTCTCACTAGTCTCGTGCAGATGGACAGCACCGCTGAGCAATGGAAGCGGGTAGGCCTTTG
GGGCAGCGGCCAATAGCAGCTTTGCTCCTTCGCTTTCTGGGCTCAGAGGCTGGGAAGGGGTGGGTCCGGG
GGCGGGCTCAGGGGCGGGCTCAGGGGCGGGGCGGGCGCCCGAAGGTCCTCCGGAGGCCCGGCATTCTGCA
CGCTTCAAAAGCGCACGTCTGCCGCGCTGTTCTCCTCTTCCTCATCTCCGGGCCTTTCGACCTGCAGCCC
AAGCTTACCATGACCGAGTACAAGCCCACGGTGCGCCTCGCCACCCGCGACGACGTCCCCAGGGCCGTAC
GCACCCTCGCCGCCGCGTTCGCCGACTACCCCGCCACGCGCCACACCGTCGATCCGGACCGCCACATCGA
GCGGGTCACCGAGCTGCAAGAACTCTTCCTCACGCGCGTCGGGCTCGACATCGGCAAGGTGTGGGTCGCG
GACGACGGCGCCGCGGTGGCGGTCTGGACCACGCCGGAGAGCGTCGAAGCGGGGGCGGTGTTCGCCGAGA
TCGGCCCGCGCATGGCCGAGTTGAGCGGTTCCCGGCTGGCCGCGCAGCAACAGATGGAAGGCCTCCTGGC
GCCGCACCGGCCCAAGGAGCCCGCGTGGTTCCTGGCCACCGTCGGCGTCTCGCCCGACCACCAGGGCAAG
GGTCTGGGCAGCGCCGTCGTGCTCCCCGGAGTGGAGGCGGCCGAGCGCGCCGGGGTGCCCGCCTTCCTGG
AGACCTCCGCGCCCCGCAACCTCCCCTTCTACGAGCGGCTCGGCTTCACCGTCACCGCCGACGTCGAGGT
GCCCGAAGGACCGCGCACCTGGTGCATGACCCGCAAGCCCGGTGCCTGATTCTAGAAAGTCGACAATCAA
CCTCTGGATTACAAAATTTGTGAAAGATTGACTGGTATTCTTAACTATGTTGCTCCTTTTACGCTATGTG
GATACGCTGCTTTAATGCCTTTGTATCATGCTATTGCTTCCCGTATGGCTTTCATTTTCTCCTCCTTGTA
TAAATCCTGGTTGCTGTCTCTTTATGAGGAGTTGTGGCCCGTTGTCAGGCAACGTGGCGTGGTGTGCACT
GTGTTTGCTGACGCAACCCCCACTGGTTGGGGCATTGCCACCACCTGTCAGCTCCTTTCCGGGACTTTCG
CTTTCCCCCTCCCTATTGCCACGGCGGAACTCATCGCCGCCTGCCTTGCCCGCTGCTGGACAGGGGCTCG
GCTGTTGGGCACTGACAATTCCGTGGTGTTGTCGGGGAAATCATCGTCCTTTCCTTGGCTGCTCGCCTGT
GTTGCCACCTGGATTCTGCGCGGGACGTCCTTCTGCTACGTCCCTTCGGCCCTCAATCCAGCGGACCTTC
CTTCCCGCGGCCTGCTGCCGGCTCTGCGGCCTCTTCCGCGTCTTCGCCTTCGCCCTCAGACGAGTCGGAT
CTCCCTTTGGGCCGCCTCCCCGCGTCGACTTTAAGACCAATGACTTACAAGGCAGCTGTAGATCTTAGCC
ACTTTTTAAAAGAAAAGGGGGGACTGGAAGGGCTAATTCACTCCCAACGAAGACAAGATCTGCTTTTTGC
TTGTACTGGGTCTCTCTGGTTAGACCAGATCTGAGCCTGGGAGCTCTCTGGCTAACTAGGGAACCCACTG
CTTAAGCCTCAATAAAGCTTGCCTTGAGTGCTTCAAGTAGTGTGTGCCCGTCTGTTGTGTGACTCTGGTA
ACTAGAGATCCCTCAGACCCTTTTAGTCAGTGTGGAAAATCTCTAGCAGTACGTATAGTAGTTCATGTCA
TCTTATTATTCAGTATTTATAACTTGCAAAGAAATGAATATCAGAGAGTGAGAGGAACTTGTTTATTGCA
GCTTATAATGGTTACAAATAAAGCAATAGCATCACAAATTTCACAAATAAAGCATTTTTTTCACTGCATT
CTAGTTGTGGTTTGTCCAAACTCATCAATGTATCTTATCATGTCTGGCTCTAGCTATCCCGCCCCTAACT
CCGCCCATCCCGCCCCTAACTCCGCCCAGTTCCGCCCATTCTCCGCCCCATGGCTGACTAATTTTTTTTA
TTTATGCAGAGGCCGAGGCCGCCTCGGCCTCTGAGCTATTCCAGAAGTAGTGAGGAGGCTTTTTTGGAGG
CCTAGGGACGTACCCAATTCGCCCTATAGTGAGTCGTATTACGCGCGCTCACTGGCCGTCGTTTTACAAC
GTCGTGACTGGGAAAACCCTGGCGTTACCCAACTTAATCGCCTTGCAGCACATCCCCCTTTCGCCAGCTG
GCGTAATAGCGAAGAGGCCCGCACCGATCGCCCTTCCCAACAGTTGCGCAGCCTGAATGGCGAATGGG
[124 nt withheld, positions 10709-10832]
C
[91 nt withheld, positions 10834-10924]
A
[49 nt withheld, positions 10926-10974]
CCTTTGACGTTGGAGTCCACGTTCTTT
[37 nt withheld, positions 11002-11038]
ACCCTATCTCGGTCTATTCTTTTGATTTATAAGGGATTTTGCCGATTTCGGCCTATTGGTTAAAAAATGA
GCTGATTTAACAAAAATTTAACGCGAATTTTAACAAAATATTAACGCTTACAATTTAGGTGGCACTTTTC
GGGGAAATGTGCGCGGAACCCCTATTTGTTTATTTTTCTAAATACATTCAAATATGTATCCGCTCATGAG
ACAATAACCCTGATAAATGCTTCAATAATATTGAAAAAGGAAGAGTATGAGTATTCAACATTTCCGTGTC
GCCCTTATTCCCTTTTTTGCGGCATTTTGCCTTCCTGTTTTTGCTCACCCAGAAACGCTGGTGAAAGTAA
AAGATGCTGAAGATCAGTTGGGTGCACGAGTGGGTTACATCGAACTGGATCTCAACAGCGGTAAGATCCT
TGAGAGTTTTCGCCCCGAAGAACGTTTTCCAATGATGAGCACTTTTAAAGTTCTGCTATGTGGCGCGGTA
TTATCCCGTATTGACGCCGGGCAAGAGCAACTCGGTCGCCGCATACACTATTCTCAGAATGACTTGGTTG
AGTACTCACCAGTCACAGAAAAGCATCTTACGGATGGCATGACAGTAAGAGAATTATGCAGTGCTGCCAT
AACCATGAGTGATAACACTGCGGCCAACTTACTTCTGACAACGATCGGAGGACCGAAGGAGCTAACCGCT
TTTTTGCACAACATGGGGGATCATGTAACTCGCCTTGATCGTTGGGAACCGGAGCTGAATGAAGCCATAC
CAAACGACGAGCGTGACACCACGATGCCTGTAGCAATGGCAACAACGTTGCGCAAACTATTAACTGGCGA
ACTACTTACTCTAGCTTCCCGGCAACAATTAATAGACTGGATGGAGGCGGATAAAGTTGCAGGACCACTT
CTGCGCTCGGCCCTTCCGGCTGGCTGGTTTATTGCTGATAAATCTGGAGCCGGTGAGCGTGGGTCTCGCG
GTATCATTGCAGCACTGGGGCCAGATGGTAAGCCCTCCCGTATCGTAGTTATCTACACGACGGGGAGTCA
GGCAACTATGGATGAACGAAATAGACAGATCGCTGAGATAGGTGCCTCACTGATTAAGCATTGGTAACTG
TCAGACCAAGTTTACTCATATATACTTTAGATTGATTTAAAACTTCATTTTTAATTTAAAAGGATCTAGG
TGAAGATCCTTTTTGATAATCTCATGACCAAAATCCCTTAACGTGAGTTTTCGTTCCACTGAGCGTCAGA
CCCCGTAGAAAAGATCAAAGGATCTTCTTGAGATCCTTTTTTTCTGCGCGTAATCTGCTGCTTGCAAACA
AAAAAACCACCGCTACCAGCGGTGGTTTGTTTGCCGGATCAAGAGCTACCAACTCTTTTTCCGAAGGTAA
CTGGCTTCAGCAGAGCGCAGATACCAAATACTGTTCTTCTAGTGTAGCCGTAGTTAGGCCACCACTTCAA
GAACTCTGTAGCACCGCCTACATACCTCGCTCTGCTAATCCTGTTACCAGTGGCTGCTGCCAGTGGCGAT
AAGTCGTGTCTTACCGGGTTGGACTCAAGACGATAGTTACCGGATAAGGCGCAGCGGTCGGGCTGAACGG
GGGGTTCGTGCACACAGCCCAGCTTGGAGCGAACGACCTACACCGAACTGAGATACCTACAGCGTGAGCT
ATGAGAAAGCGCCACGCTTCCCGAAGGGAGAAAGGCGGACAGGTATCCGGTAAGCGGCAGGGTCGGAACA
GGAGAGCGCACGAGGGAGCTTCCAGGGGGAAACGCCTGGTATCTTTATAGTCCTGTCGGGTTTCGCCACC
TCTGACTTGAGCGTCGATTTTTGTGATGCTCGTCAGGGGGGCGGAGCCTATGGAAAAACGCCAGCAACGC
GGCCTTTTTACGGTTCCTGGCCTTTTGCTGGCCTTTTGCTCACATGTTCTTTCCTGCGTTATCCCCTGAT
TCTGTGGATAACCGTATTACCGCCTTTGAGTGAGCTGATACCGCTCGCCGCAGCCGAACGACCGAGCGCA
GCGAGTCAGTGAGCGAGGAAGCGGAAGAGCGCCCAATACGCAAACCGCCTCTCCCCGCGCGTTGGCCGAT
TCATTAATGCAGCTGGCACGACAGGTTTCCCGACTGGAAAGCGGGCAGTGAGCGCAACGCAATTAATGTG
AGTTAGCTCACTCATTAGGCACCCCAGGCTTTACACTTTATGCTTCCGGCTCGTATGTTGTGTGGAATTG
TGAGCGGATAACAATTTCACACAGGAAACAGCTATGACCATGATTACGCCAAGCGCGCAATTAACCCTCA
CTAAAGGGA
Features (pLannotate 1.2.2; 31 found; start..end, strand, type, name):
     26..252     +  promoter       RSV promoter: Rous sarcoma virus enhancer/promoter
    253..433     +  LTR            5' LTR (truncated): truncated 5' long terminal repeat (LTR) from HIV-1
    480..605     +  misc_feature   HIV-1 Ψ: packaging signal of human immunodeficiency virus type 1
    589..952     +  CDS            HIV-1 gag (fragment): gag protein from human immunodeficiency virus 1; gag
   1098..1331    +  misc_feature   RRE: The Rev response element (RRE) of HIV-1 allows for Rev-dependent mRNA export from the nucleus to the cytoplasm.
   1708..1734    +  CDS            Rev (fragment): human immunodeficiency virus 1 (HIV-1) Rev protein; rev; enhances nuclear export of unspliced and incompletely spliced viral mRNAs
   1744..1861    +  misc_feature   cPPT/CTS: central polypurine tract and central termination sequence of HIV-1
   1930..2141    +  promoter       EF-1α core promoter: core promoter for human elongation factor EF-1α
   2167..2853    +  CDS            Apobec1: ABEC1_RAT - Experimental evidence at protein level: Swiss-Prot protein existence level 1. Catalytic component of the apolipoprotein B mRNA editing enzyme complex which is responsible for the postranscriptional editing of a CAA codon for Gln to a UAA codon for stop in the APOB mRNA. May also play a role in the epigenetic regulation of gene expression by participating in DNA demethylation. From Rattus norvegicus (Rat).
   2854..2901    +  CDS            ABE(7.10) (fragment): adenine base editor comprising wild-type E. coli TadA fused to the evolved TadA*(7.10) mutant (Gaudelli et al., 2017)
   2902..7002    +  CDS            Cas9 VQR: Streptococcus pyogenes Cas9 endonuclease with the D1135V/R1335Q/T1337R mutations has an altered recognition specificity for the protospacer adjacent motif (PAM) (Kleinstiver et al., 2015)
   7015..7263    +  CDS            UGI: UNGI_BPPB2 - Experimental evidence at protein level: Swiss-Prot protein existence level 1. This protein binds specifically and reversibly to the host uracil-DNA glycosylase, preventing removal of uracil residues from PBS2 DNA by the host uracil-excision repair system. From Bacillus phage PBS2 (Bacteriophage PBS2).
   7369..8088    +  CDS            EGFP: the original enhanced GFP (Yang et al., 1996) mammalian codon-optimized
   8100..8599    +  promoter       PGK promoter: mouse phosphoglycerate kinase 1 promoter
   8620..9219    +  CDS            PuroR: puromycin N-acetyltransferase; pac from Streptomyces alboniger; confers resistance to puromycin
   9235..9823    +  misc_feature   WPRE: woodchuck hepatitis virus posttranscriptional regulatory element
   9874..9893    +  misc_feature   cPPT/CTS (fragment): central polypurine tract and central termination sequence of HIV-1
   9895..10128   +  LTR            3' LTR (ΔU3): self-inactivating 3' long terminal repeat (LTR) from HIV-1
  10206..10327   +  polyA_signal   SV40 poly(A) signal: SV40 polyadenylation signal
  10367..10502   +  rep_origin     SV40 ori: SV40 origin of replication
  10523..10541   -  promoter       T7 promoter: promoter for bacteriophage T7 RNA polymerase
  10549..10704   +  CDS            lacZα (fragment): LacZα fragment of β-galactosidase; lacZ fragment
  10709..11137   +  rep_origin     f1 ori (sequence partly withheld): f1 bacteriophage origin of replication; arrow indicates direction of (+) strand synthesis
  11190..11294   +  promoter       AmpR promoter: bla
  11295..12155   +  CDS            AmpR: β-lactamase; bla; confers resistance to ampicillin, carbenicillin, and related antibiotics
  12326..12914   +  rep_origin     ori: high-copy-number ColE1/pMB1/pBR322/pUC origin of replication
  13097..13189   +  CDS            lacI (fragment): lac repressor; lacI; The lac repressor binds to the lac operator to inhibit transcription in E. coli. This inhibition can be relieved by adding lactose or isopropyl-β-D-thiogalactopyranoside (IPTG).
  13202..13223   +  protein_bind   CAP binding site: CAP binding activates transcription in the presence of cAMP. E. coli catabolite activator protein
  13238..13268   +  promoter       lac promoter: promoter for the E. coli lac operon
  13272..13294   +  protein_bind   lac operator (fragment): The lac repressor binds to the lac operator to inhibit transcription in E. coli. This inhibition can be relieved by adding lactose or isopropyl-β-D-thiogalactopyranoside (IPTG). lac repressor encoded by lacI
  13337..13355   +  promoter       T3 promoter: promoter for bacteriophage T3 RNA polymerase
