[The description below was written by a language model from this plasmid's Addgene catalogue record and pLannotate feature annotations shown in this document.]
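Description:
pLenti-BE3-P2A-GFP-PGK-Puro is a third-generation-style, self-inactivating HIV-1 lentiviral transfer vector adapted from lentiCRISPRv1, built for constitutive expression of the BE3 cytosine base editor in mammalian cells. The viral portion has an RSV promoter driving a truncated 5' LTR, followed by the Ψ packaging signal with a gag fragment, the RRE for Rev-dependent nuclear export, the cPPT/CTS, a WPRE that boosts transcript stability and expression, and a ΔU3 3' LTR that inactivates LTR promoter activity after integration. In bacteria the plasmid is maintained through a ColE1/pUC-type origin and ampicillin resistance. The catalogue nonetheless lists it as low copy and propagated in a recombination-deficient strain, as is usual for LTR-containing vectors. An f1 ori, SV40 ori and poly(A) signal, and lac/T7/T3 remnants are carried in the backbone.

The payload is a 5.1 kb synthetic BE3 open reading frame under the short EF-1α core promoter (EFS). It consists of rat APOBEC1 cytidine deaminase joined by a short linker to Streptococcus pyogenes Cas9 carrying the D10A nickase mutation, then the phage PBS2 uracil glycosylase inhibitor (UGI), which blocks excision of the deaminated base. The automated annotation labels the Cas9 segment "VQR" and the linker as an ABE fragment. These appear to be closest-match labels, as the catalogue records only D10A. A P2A peptide links BE3 to EGFP, so fluorescence reports editor expression from the same transcript. A separate mouse PGK promoter drives puromycin N-acetyltransferase for selection of transduced cells. The BE3 sequence is explicitly not codon optimized, and the vector carries no annotated sgRNA cassette, so a guide would have to be supplied separately. It is used to generate BE3-expressing cells for targeted C-to-T editing.
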