Addgene plasmid #110867: pLenti-BE3-P2A-GFP-PGK-Puro
Purpose: Lentiviral vector for constitutive expression of BE3-P2A-GFP (not codon optimized)
Depositing lab: Lukas Dow. Depositing organization: Cornell University. Publication: Optimized base editors enable efficient editing in cells, organoids and mice. Zafra MP, Schatoff EM, Katti A, Foronda M, Breinig M, Schweitzer AY, Simon A, Han T, Goswami S, Montgomery E, Thibado J, Kastenhuber ER, Sanchez-Rivera FJ, Shi J, Vakoc CR, Lowe SW, Tschaharganeh DF, Dow LE. Nat Biotechnol. 2018 Jul 3. pii: nbt.4194. doi: 10.1038/nbt.4194. PubMed 29969439.
Backbone
  Vector backbone: Adapted from lentiCRISPRv1
  Backbone size w/o insert (bp): 6054
  Vector type: Lentiviral
  Selectable markers: Puromycin ; GFP
Growth in bacteria
  Bacterial resistance: Ampicillin, 100 μg/mL
  Growth temperature: 30°C
  Growth strain: NEB Stable
  Copy number: Low Copy
Gene/Insert
  Gene/Insert name: BE3
  Species: Synthetic
  Insert size (bp): 5130
  Mutation: D10A
  Promoter: EF1s
  Cloning method: Gibson Cloning
  Sequencing primers: 5′ TAAGTGCAGTAGTCGCCGTG; 3′ TTAAGAATACCAGTCAATCTTTC
Terms and licenses: Academic/Nonprofit Terms; Industry Terms: Not Available to Industry
How to cite: pLenti-BE3-P2A-GFP-PGK-Puro was a gift from Lukas Dow (Addgene plasmid # 110867 ; http://n2t.net/addgene:110867 ; RRID:Addgene_110867)
